>Addgene plasmid #203106 | Salsa-BC265-P3G1 | addgene full sequence | sequence record 421450 | Addgene NGS Result
AGCGCCCAATACGCAAACCGCCTCTCCCCGCGCGTTGGCCGATTCATTAATGCAGTCGAGGGATCTCCAT
AAGAGAAGAGGGACAGCTATGACTGGGAGTAGTCAGGAGAGGAGGAAAAATCTGGCTAGTAAAACATGTA
AGGAAAATTTTAGGGATGTTAAAGAAAAAAATAACACAAAACAAAATATAAAAAAAATCTAACCTCAAGT
CAAGGCTTTTCTATGGAATAAGGAATGGACAGCAGGGGGCTGTTTCATATACTGATGACCTCTTTATAGC
CAACCTTTGTTCATGGCAGCCAGCATATGGGCATATGTTGCCAAACTCTAAACCAAATACTCATTCTGAT
GTTTTAAATGATTTGCCCTCCCATATGTCCTTCCGAGTGAGAGACACAAAAAATTCCAACACACTATTGC
AATGAAAATAAATTTCCTTTATTAGCCAGAAGTCAGATGCTCAAGGGGCTTCATGATGTCCCCATAATTT
TTGGCAGAGGGAAAAAGATCGATCTCAGTGGTATTTGTGAGCCAGGGCATTGGCCACACCAGCCACCACC
TTCTGATAGGCAGCCTGCACCTGAGGAGTGAATTCTTTGCCAAAATGATGAGACAGCACAACAACCAGCA
CGTTGCCCAGGAGCTGTAGGAAAGAGAAGAAGGCATGAACATGGTTAGCAGAGGGGCCCGGTTTGGACTC
AGAGTATTTTATCCTCATCTCAAACAGTGTATATCATTGTAACCATAAAGAGAAAGGCAGGATGATGACC
AGGGTGTAGTTGTTTCTACCAATAAGAATATTTCCACGCCAGCCAGAATTTATATGCAGAAATATTCTAC
CTTATCATTTAATTATAACAATTGTTCTCTAAAACTGTGCTGAAGTACAATATAATATACCCTGATTGCC
TTGAAAAAAAAGTGATTAGAGAAAGTACTTACAATCTGACAAATAAACAAAAGTGAATTTAAAAATTCGT
TACAAATGCAAGCTAAAGTTTAACGAAAAAGTTACAGAAAATGAAAAGAAAATAAGAGGAGACAATGGTT
GTCAACAGAGTAGAAAGTGAAAGAAACAAAATTATCATGAGGGTCCATGGTGATACAAGGGACATCTTCC
CATTCTAAACAACACCCTGAAAACTTTGCCCCCTCCATATAACATGAATTTTACAATAGCGAAAAAGAAA
GAACAATCAAGGGTCCCCAAACTCACCCTGAAGTTCTCAGCTCTAGAGATATCGTCGAGGCCGCGCTAGC
GTTTAAACTGTCGACCTTAATTAAGAGATCTGCTCGAGGCGCGTCAGCTGACTAGAGGATCCCCGGGTAC
CGAGCTCGAATTCGGGGCCGCGGAGGCTGGATCGGTCCCGGTGTCTTCTATGGAGGTCAAAACAGCGTGG
ATGGCGTCTCCAGGCGATCTGACGGTTCACTAAACGAGCTCTGCTTATATAGGCCTCCCACCGTACACGC
CTACCTCGACCCGGGTACCGAGCTCGACTTTCACTTTTCTCTATCACTGATAGGGAGTGGTAAACTCGAC
TTTCACTTTTCTCTATCACTGATAGGGAGTGGTAAACTCGACTTTCACTTTTCTCTATCACTGATAGGGA
GTGGTAAACTCGACTTTCACTTTTCTCTATCACTGATAGGGAGTGGTAAACTCGACTTTCACTTTTCTCT
ATCACTGATAGGGAGTGGTAAACTCGACCTATATAAGCAGAGCTCGTTTAGTGAACCGTCAGATCGCCTG
GAGACGCCATCCACGCTGTTTTGACCTCCATAGAAGACACCGGGACCGATCCAGCCTCCGCGGCCCCGAA
TTCCTGCAGCGGCCGCTCTAGAACTAGTGGATCCCCGCGGATGGTGAGCAAGGGCGAGGAGCTGTTCACC
GGGGTGGTGCCCATCCTGGTCGAGCTGGACGGCGACGTAAACGGCCACAAGTTCAGCGTGTCCGGCGAGG
GCGAGGGCGATGCCACCTACGGCAAGCTGACCCTGAAGTTCATCTGCACCACCGGCAAGCTGCCCGTGCC
CTGGCCCACCCTCGTGACCACCCTGACCTACGGCGTGCAGTGCTTCAGCCGCTACCCCGACCACATGAAG
CAGCACGACTTCTTCAAGTCCGCCATGCCCGAAGGCTACGTCCAGGAGCGCACCATCTTCTTCAAGGACG
ACGGCAACTACAAGACCCGCGCCGAGGTGAAGTTCGAGGGCGACACCCTGGTGAACCGCATCGAGCTGAA
GGGCATCGACTTCAAGGAGGACGGCAACATCCTGGGGCACAAGCTGGAGTACAACTACAACAGCCACAAC
GTCTATATCATGGCCGACAAGCAGAAGAACGGCATCAAGGTGAACTTCAAGATCCGCCACAACATCGAGG
ACGGCAGCGTGCAGCTCGCCGACCACTACCAGCAGAACACCCCCATCGGCGACGGCCCCGTGCTGCTGCC
CGACAACCACTACCTGAGCACCCAGTCCGCCCTGAGCAAAGACCCCAACGAGAAGCGCGATCACATGGTC
CTGCTGGAGTTCGTGACCGCCGCCGGGATCACTCTCGGCATGGACGAGCTGTACAAGTAACCGAATTCCC
GAATTCGATATCAAGCTTGTCGACCTAGTTCTAGAGGATCCAGACATGATAAGATACATTGATGAGTTTG
GACAAACCACAACTAGAATGCAGTGAAAAAAATGCTTTATTTGTGAAATTTGTGATGCTATTGCTTTATT
TGTAACCATTATAAGCTGCAATAAACAAGTTAACAACAACAATTGCATTCATTTTATGTTTCAGGTTCAG
GGGGAGGTGTGGGAGGTTTTTTAAAGCAAGTAAAACCTCTACAAATGTGGTATGGCTGATTATGATCCTG
CAAGCCTCGTCGTCCTGGCCGGACCACGCTATCTGTGCAAGGTCCCCGGCCCCGGACGCGCGCTCCATGA
GCAGAGCGCCCGCCGCCGAGGCGAAGACTCGGGCGGCGCCCTGCCCGTCCCACCAGGTCAACAGGCGGTA
ACCGGCCTCTTCATCGGGAATGCGCGCGACCTTCAGCATCGCCGGCATGTCCCCCTGGCGGACGGGAAGT
ATCCAGCTCGACCAAGCTGGCCGCGTCGAGTGAAGACGAAAGGGCCTCGTGATACGCCTATTTTTATAGG
TTAATGTCATGATAATAATGGTTTCTTAGACGTCAGGTGGCACTTTTCGGGGAAATGTGCGCGGAACCCC
TATTTGTTTATTTTTCTAAATACATTCAAATATGTATCCGCTCATGAGACAATAACCCTGATAAATGCTT
CAATAATATTGAAAAAGGAAGAGTATGAGTATTCAACATTTCCGTGTCGCCCTTATTCCCTTTTTTGCGG
CATTTTGCCTTCCTGTTTTTGCTCACCCAGAAACGCTGGTGAAAGTAAAAGATGCTGAAGATCAGTTGGG
TGCACGAGTGGGTTACATCGAACTGGATCTCAACAGCGGTAAGATCCTTGAGAGTTTTCGCCCCGAAGAA
CGTTTTCCAATGATGAGCACTTTTAAAGTTCTGCTATGTGGCGCGGTATTATCCCGTGTTGACGCCGGGC
AAGAGCAACTCGGTCGCCGCATACACTATTCTCAGAATGACTTGGTTGAGTACTCACCAGTCACAGAAAA
GCATCTTACGGATGGCATGACAGTAAGAGAATTATGCAGTGCTGCCATAACCATGAGTGATAACACTGCG
GCCAACTTACTTCTGACAACGATCGGAGGACCGAAGGAGCTAACCGCTTTTTTGCACAACATGGGGGATC
ATGTAACTCGCCTTGATCGTTGGGAACCGGAGCTGAATGAAGCCATACCAAACGACGAGCGTGACACCAC
GATGCCTGTAGCAATGGCAACAACGTTGCGCAAACTATTAACTGGCGAACTACTTACTCTAGCTTCCCGG
CAACAATTAATAGACTGGATGGAGGCGGATAAAGTTGCAGGACCACTTCTGCGCTCGGCCCTTCCGGCTG
GCTGGTTTATTGCTGATAAATCTGGAGCCGGTGAGCGTGGGTCTCGCGGTATCATTGCAGCACTGGGGCC
AGATGGTAAGCCCTCCCGTATCGTAGTTATCTACACGACGGGGAGTCAGGCAACTATGGATGAACGAAAT
AGACAGATCGCTGAGATAGGTGCCTCACTGATTAAGCATTGGTAACTGTCAGACCAAGTTTACTCATATA
TACTTTAGATTGATTTAAAACTTCATTTTTAATTTAAAAGGATCTAGGTGAAGATCCTTTTTGATAATCT
CATGACCAAAATCCCTTAACGTGAGTTTTCGTTCCACTGAGCGTCAGACCCCGTAGAAAAGATCAAAGGA
TCTTCTTGAGATCCTTTTTTTCTGCGCGTAATCTGCTGCTTGCAAACAAAAAAACCACCGCTACCAGCGG
TGGTTTGTTTGCCGGATCAAGAGCTACCAACTCTTTTTCCGAAGGTAACTGGCTTCAGCAGAGCGCAGAT
ACCAAATACTGTTCTTCTAGTGTAGCCGTAGTTAGGCCACCACTTCAAGAACTCTGTAGCACCGCCTACA
TACCTCGCTCTGCTAATCCTGTTACCAGTGGCTGCTGCCAGTGGCGATAAGTCGTGTCTTACCGGGTTGG
ACTCAAGACGATAGTTACCGGATAAGGCGCAGCGGTCGGGCTGAACGGGGGGTTCGTGCACACAGCCCAG
CTTGGAGCGAACGACCTACACCGAACTGAGATACCTACAGCGTGAGCTATGAGAAAGCGCCACGCTTCCC
GAAGGGAGAAAGGCGGACAGGTATCCGGTAAGCGGCAGGGTCGGAACAGGAGAGCGCACGAGGGAGCTTC
CAGGGGGAAACGCCTGGTATCTTTATAGTCCTGTCGGGTTTCGCCACCTCTGACTTGAGCGTCGATTTTT
GTGATGCTCGTCAGGGGGGCGGAGCCTATGGAAAAACGCCAGCAACGCGGCCTTTTTACGGTTCCTGGCC
TTTTGCTGGCCTTTTGCTCACATGTTCTTTCCTGCGTTATCCCCTGATTCTGTGGATAACCGTATTACCG
CCTTTGAGTGAGCTGATACCGCTCGCCGCAGCCGAACGACCGAGCGCAGCGAGTCAGTGAGCGAGGAAGC
GGAAG
Features (pLannotate 1.2.2; 17 found; start..end, strand, type, name):
      2..55      +  CDS            lacI (fragment): lac repressor; lacI; The lac repressor binds to the lac operator to inhibit transcription in E. coli. This inhibition can be relieved by adding lactose or isopropyl-β-D-thiogalactopyranoside (IPTG).
    388..443     -  polyA_signal   β-globin poly(A) signal: rabbit β-globin polyadenylation signal (Gil and Proudfoot, 1987)
    518..640     -  CDS            HBB: HBB_COLGU - Experimental evidence at transcript level: Swiss-Prot protein existence level 2. Involved in oxygen transport from the lung to the various peripheral tissues. From Colobus guereza (Mantled guereza) (Eastern black-and-white colobus monkey).
    644..1216    -  intron         β-globin intron: intron from rabbit β-globin gene
   1312..1343    -  misc_feature   MCS (fragment): pUC18/19 multiple cloning site
   1437..1475    -  promoter       minimal CMV promoter: human cytomegalovirus (CMV) immediate early promoter
   1493..1708    -  protein_bind   tetracycline response element (fragment): contains seven copies of the tetracycline operator tetO tetracycline repressor TetR
   1708..1753    +  promoter       TRE3GV promoter (fragment): 3rd-generation Tet-responsive promoter that can be activated by binding of Tet-On® 3G, optimized for retroviral and lentiviral vectors
   1829..1856    +  misc_feature   MCS (fragment): pBluescript multiple cloning site
   1861..2580    +  CDS            EGFP: the original enhanced GFP (Yang et al., 1996) mammalian codon-optimized
   2591..2613    +  misc_feature   MCS (fragment): pBluescript multiple cloning site
   2627..2761    -  polyA_signal   SV40 poly(A) signal: SV40 polyadenylation signal
   2784..2867    -  CDS            large T antigen (fragment): large T antigen from SV40 (simian virus 40)
   2861..3091    -  CDS            str (fragment): STR_KLEPN - Protein inferred from homology: Swiss-Prot protein existence level 3. The aminoglycoside phosphotransferases achieve inactivation of their antibiotic substrates by phosphorylation. From Klebsiella pneumoniae.
   3210..3314    +  promoter       AmpR promoter: bla
   3315..4175    +  CDS            AmpR: β-lactamase; bla; confers resistance to ampicillin, carbenicillin, and related antibiotics
   4346..4934    +  rep_origin     ori: high-copy-number ColE1/pMB1/pBR322/pUC origin of replication
