[The description below was written by a language model from this plasmid's Addgene catalogue record and pLannotate feature annotations shown in this document.]
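Description:
Salsa-BC265-P3G1 is a 5.1 kb mammalian expression plasmid built on the pCER206 backbone and serves as one member of a set of barcoded reporter plasmids for PRESTO-Salsa, a highly multiplexed assay for screening GPCR activity. It is maintained in E. coli as a high-copy plasmid through a ColE1/pUC-type origin and is selected with ampicillin via the bla (AmpR) gene and its native promoter. No mammalian selection marker is annotated, which fits transient use. The short lacI, aminoglycoside phosphotransferase and SV40 large T antigen matches are fragments, most likely remnants of earlier cloning steps.

The payload is a synthetic EGFP/BC265 insert of about 730 bp, cloned between BsrGI and HindIII sites and driven by a Tet response element. The feature table shows a tetO array with promoter elements on both sides. A TRE3G-type promoter fragment points forward into the EGFP coding sequence. A minimal CMV promoter points the opposite way toward a multiple cloning site fragment, a rabbit β-globin intron with a short adjoining globin coding match, and the β-globin polyadenylation signal. This layout resembles a bidirectional Tet-responsive cassette, although no coding sequence is annotated on the minimal CMV side. The barcode BC265 is not annotated separately. Given the cloning sites and insert size, it probably lies just downstream of EGFP and ahead of the region annotated as the SV40 poly(A) signal, so that it would be carried in the reporter transcript, but the record does not state its exact position.

In use, a tetracycline-controlled transactivator binding the TRE would induce EGFP and the barcoded transcript. The record does not detail how receptor activation is coupled to the transactivator, or what the "P3G1" part of the name means.
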