Addgene plasmid #203106: Salsa-BC265-P3G1
Purpose: Expression of barcoded reporter plasmid for PRESTO-Salsa; EGFP/BC265
Depositing lab: Noah Palm. Depositing organization: Yale University. Publication: Highly multiplexed bioactivity screening reveals human and microbiota metabolome-GPCRome interactions. Chen H, Rosen CE, Gonzalez-Hernandez JA, Song D, Potempa J, Ring AM, Palm NW. Cell. 2023 Jul 6;186(14):3095-3110.e19. doi: 10.1016/j.cell.2023.05.024. Epub 2023 Jun 14. PubMed 37321219.
Backbone
  Vector backbone: pCER206
  Vector type: Mammalian Expression
Growth in bacteria
  Bacterial resistance: Ampicillin, 100 μg/mL
  Growth temperature: 37°C
  Growth strain: DH5alpha
  Copy number: High Copy
Gene/Insert
  Gene/Insert name: EGFP/BC265
  Species: Synthetic
  Insert size (bp): 730
  Promoter: Tet Response Element (TRE)
  Cloning method: Restriction Enzyme; 5′ cloning site BsrGI (not destroyed); 3′ cloning site HindIII (not destroyed)
  Sequencing primers: 5′ Custom primer (GAAGCGCGATCACATGG)
Terms and licenses: Academic/Nonprofit Terms; Industry Terms: Not Available to Industry
How to cite: Salsa-BC265-P3G1 was a gift from Noah Palm (Addgene plasmid # 203106 ; http://n2t.net/addgene:203106 ; RRID:Addgene_203106)
