>Addgene plasmid #203106 | Salsa-BC265-P3G1 | depositor partial sequence | sequence record 393979 | BC265
CCGAATTCCC
